Addgene plasmid #54011: mEmerald-B9D1-N-18
Purpose: Localization: Cilium, Excitation: 487, Emission: 509
Depositing lab: Michael Davidson. Depositing organization: Florida State University, Tallahassee.
Backbone
  Vector backbone: mEmerald-N1
  Backbone size w/o insert (bp): 4750
  Vector type: Mammalian Expression
  Selectable markers: Neomycin (select with G418)
Growth in bacteria
  Bacterial resistance: Kanamycin, 50 μg/mL
  Growth temperature: 37°C
  Growth strain: DH5alpha
  Copy number: High Copy
Gene/Insert
  Gene/Insert name: B9D1 (alt names: B9 protein domain 1; NM_013717.2)
  Species: M. musculus (mouse)
  Entrez Gene: B9d1 (a.k.a. B9, Eppb9, AW045994)
  Promoter: CMV
  Tag / fusion protein: mEmerald (C terminal on backbone)
  Cloning method: Unknown
  Sequencing primers: 5′ CMV-F; 3′ SV40pA-R
Terms and licenses: Academic/Nonprofit Terms; Industry Terms
Depositor comments: B9 protein domain 1. Excitation = 487; Emission = 509. Localization data: Cilium
How to cite: mEmerald-B9D1-N-18 was a gift from Michael Davidson (Addgene plasmid # 54011 ; http://n2t.net/addgene:54011 ; RRID:Addgene_54011)
