[The description below was written by a language model from this plasmid's Addgene catalogue record.]
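Description:
mEmerald-B9D1-N-18 is a mammalian expression plasmid built on the mEmerald-N1 backbone (about 4.75 kb without the insert), designed to produce a fluorescently labelled version of mouse B9D1 (B9 protein domain 1). The B9d1 coding sequence is placed under the control of the CMV promoter, a strong constitutive promoter widely used for expression in transfected mammalian cells. mEmerald is carried on the backbone and fused to the C terminus of B9D1. The "N-18" in the name probably denotes the N1-type fusion arrangement and an 18-residue linker between the two proteins, but the record does not say so. The listing of an SV40 polyA reverse sequencing primer suggests that transcripts end at an SV40 polyadenylation signal downstream of the fusion. No feature table is provided, so other backbone elements, including the origin of replication, are not documented beyond the plasmid being high copy in bacteria.

The plasmid is selected with kanamycin in E. coli. In mammalian cells, the neomycin resistance marker allows G418 selection, which makes it possible to derive stable lines as well as to use the plasmid for transient transfection. mEmerald is a bright green GFP derivative, with recorded excitation and emission maxima of 487 nm and 509 nm. The depositor lists the localization of the fusion as the cilium, so the construct serves as a ciliary marker for fluorescence microscopy, letting users visualize B9D1 distribution and ciliary structures in cells. The cloning method used to insert the gene is not recorded.
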