>Addgene plasmid #54011 | mEmerald-B9D1-N-18 | depositor partial sequence | sequence record 84202 | insert sequence
CCGCTAGCGCTACCGGACTCAGATCTCGAGGCCACCATGGCTGCAGCAAGTCCCAGCGTCTTCCTGCTCA
TGATCACCGGGCAGGTAGAGAGCGCACAGTTTCCAGAGTATGATGACCTCTACTGCAAGTACTGCTTTGT
GTATGGCCAGGACTGGGCCCCAACAGCGGGTCTGGAGGAGGGGATCTCACAGATAGCATCTAAGAGCCAA
GATGTACGGCAAGCACTGGTGTGGAACTTCCCCATCGATGTGACCTTTAAAAGTACCAACCCCTATGGCT
GGCCACAGATTGTACTCAGTGTCTATGGGCCGGATGTGTTTGGGAATGATGTCGTCCGAGGCTATGGAGC
AGTGCATGTGCCCCTCTCTCCAGGACGGCACAAAAGGACCATCCCCATGTTTGTGCCAGAGTCTACATCT
ACACTACAGAAGTTCACAAGCTGGTTCATGGGACGGCGACCCGAGTACACAGACCCCAAGGTGGTGGCCC
AGGGTGAAGGCCGGGAAGTGACTCGTGTTCGCTCTCAGGGATTTGTTACCCTCCTCTTCAATGTGGTGAC
CAAGGACATGAAGAAGCTGGGCTATGATACTGGGCCTGTGGACACACAAGGAGTCCTGGGTCCTAGCCTG
CCACAGGGCAACCCACAAAGTCGCGGAGGCAGTGGTGGGGTACCGCGGGCCCGGGATCCACCGGTCGCCA
CCATGGTGAGCAAGGGCGAGGAGCTGTTCACCGGGGTGGTGCCCATCCTGGTCGAGCTGGACGGCGACGT
AAACGGCCACAAGTTCAGCGTGTCCGGCGAGGGCGAGGGCGATGCCACCTACGGCAAGCTGACCCTGAAG
TTCATCTGCACCACCGGCAAGCTGCCCGTGCCCTGGCCCACCCTCGTGACCACCTTGACCTACGGCGTGC
AGTGCTTCGCCCGCTACCCCGACCACATGAAGCAGCACGACTTCTTCAAGTCCGCCATGCCCGAAGGCTA
CGTCCAGGAGCGCACCATCTTCTTCAAGGACGACGGCAACTACAAGACCCGCGCCGAGGTGAAGTTCGAG
GGCGACACCCTGGTGAACCGCATCGAGCTGAAGGGCATCGACTTCAAGGAGGACGGCAACATCCTGGGGC
ACAAGCTGGAGTACAACTACAACAGCCACAAGGTCTATATCACCGCCGACAAGCAGAAGAACGGCATCAA
GGTGAACTTCAAGACCCGCCACAACATCGAGGACGGCAGCGTGCAGCTCGCCGACCACTACCAGCAGAAC
ACCCCCATCGGCGACGGCCCCGTGCTGCTGCCCGACAACCACTACCTGAGCACCCAGTCCAAGCTGAGCA
AAGACCCCAACGAGAAGCGCGATCACATGGTCCTGCTGGAGTTCGTGACCGCCGCCGGGATCACTCTCGG
CATGGACGAGCTGTACAAGTAAGCGGCCGCGACTCTAGATCATAATCAGCCATACCACA
