>Addgene plasmid #54011 | mEmerald-B9D1-N-18 | addgene partial sequence | sequence record 91565 | EGFP-N 5'-CGTCGCCGTCCAGCTCGACCAG-3'
CCTTGCTCACCATGGTGGCGACCGGTGGATCCCGGGCCCGCGGTACCCCACCACTGCCTCCGCGACTTTG
TGGGTTGCCCTGTGGCAGGCTAGGACCCAGGACTCCTTGTGTGTCCACAGGCCCAGTATCATAGCCCAGC
TTCTTCATGTCCTTGGTCACCACATTGAAGAGGAGGGTAACAAATCCCTGAGAGCGAACACGAGTCACTT
CCCGGCCTTCACCCTGGGCCACCACCTTGGGGTCTGTGTACTCGGGTCGCCGTCCCATGAACCAGCTTGT
GAACTTCTGTAGTGTAGATGTAGACTCTGGCACAAACATGGGGATGGTCCTTTTGTGCCGTCCTGGAGAG
AGGGGCACATGCACTGCTCCATAGCCTCGGACGACATCATTCCCAAACACATCCGGCCCATAGACACTGA
GTACAATCTGTGGCCAGCCATAGGGGTTGGTACTTTTAAAGGTCACATCGATGGGGAAGTTCCACACCAG
TGCTTGCCGTACATCTTGGCTCTTAGATGCTATCTGTGAGATCCCCTCCTCCAGACCCGCTGTTGGGGCC
CAGTCCTGGCCATACACAAAGCAGTACTTGCAGTAGAGGTCATCATACTCTGGAAACTGTGCGCTCTCTA
CCTGCCCGGTGATCATGAGCAGGAAGACGCTGGGACTTGCTGCAGCCATGGTGGCCTCGAGATCTGAGTC
CGGTAGCGCTAGCGGATCTGACGGTTCACTAAACCAGCTCTGCTTATATAGACCTCCCACCGTACACGCC
TACCGCCCATTTGCGTCAATGGGGCGGAGTTGTTACGACATTTTGGAAAGTCCCGTTGATTTTGGTGCCA
AAACAAACTCCCATTGACGTCAATGG
